Addgene plasmid #90339: pLminP_Luc2P_RE5
Purpose: STAT3 - Stat3 homodimer gene reporter
Depositing lab: Ramnik Xavier. Depositing organization: Broad Institute. Publication: Simultaneous Pathway Activity Inference and Gene Expression Analysis Using RNA Sequencing. O'Connell DJ, Kolde R, Sooknah M, Graham DB, Sundberg TB, Latorre IJ, Mikkelsen TS, Xavier RJ. Cell Syst. 2016 May 25;2(5):323-34. doi: 10.1016/j.cels.2016.04.011. Epub 2016 May 19. PubMed 27211859.
Backbone
  Vector backbone: pLenti7.3
  Backbone manufacturer: Thermo Fisher
  Backbone size w/o insert (bp): 7251
  Total vector size (bp): 9293
  Vector type: Lentiviral
  Selectable markers: eGFP
Growth in bacteria
  Bacterial resistance: Ampicillin, 100 μg/mL
  Growth temperature: 37°C
  Growth strain: NEB Stable
  Copy number: High Copy
Gene/Insert
  Gene/Insert name: Firefly luciferase (alt name: Luc2P)
  Species: P. pyralis
  Insert size (bp): 1776
  Promoter: STAT3
  Cloning method: Gibson Cloning
  Sequencing primers: 5′ GGTACAGTGCAGGGGAAAGA
Resource information
  A portion of this plasmid was derived from a plasmid made by: pGL4.29 reporter vector (Promega)
Terms and licenses: Academic/Nonprofit Terms; Industry Terms: Not Available to Industry
How to cite: pLminP_Luc2P_RE5 was a gift from Ramnik Xavier (Addgene plasmid # 90339 ; http://n2t.net/addgene:90339 ; RRID:Addgene_90339)
