[The description below was written by a language model from this plasmid's Addgene catalogue record and pLannotate feature annotations shown in this document.]
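Description:
pLminP_Luc2P_RE5 is a lentiviral transcriptional reporter for STAT3 activity, built on the pLenti7.3 backbone with reporter elements derived in part from the pGL4.29 luciferase vector. It is a third-generation-style, self-inactivating transfer plasmid. An RSV promoter fused to a truncated HIV-1 5' LTR drives production of the viral genomic RNA, which carries the Ψ packaging signal, a gag fragment, the Rev response element for Rev-dependent nuclear export, and the cPPT/CTS. It ends in a ΔU3 3' LTR, followed by an SV40 polyadenylation signal. In bacteria the plasmid is maintained through a high-copy ColE1/pUC-type origin and selected with ampicillin via β-lactamase. An f1 origin, an SV40 origin and remnants of lac and phage-promoter sequences are also present in the backbone.

The reporter cassette places a minimal TATA-box promoter (minP), which has low basal activity, upstream of the synthetic luc2 firefly luciferase fused to an hPEST degradation sequence (Luc2P). This destabilised enzyme turns over quickly, so its signal tracks changes in transcription more closely. The catalogue lists the promoter as STAT3 and the purpose as a Stat3 homodimer reporter, implying STAT3 response elements upstream of minP. These elements are not individually annotated in the feature table, although there is an unannotated gap between the cPPT/CTS and minP. A WPRE downstream of the luciferase enhances transcript expression. A separate SV40 promoter drives Emerald GFP, which marks transduced cells constitutively and allows them to be identified or sorted, since no drug selection marker for mammalian cells is present.

The sequenced record is slightly shorter (9,209 nt) than the catalogued total size. The construct is suited to stable integration of a STAT3 pathway reporter into mammalian cells for measuring signalling activity.
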