Features (pLannotate 1.2.2; 28 found; start..end, strand, type, name):
      3..229     +  promoter       RSV promoter: Rous sarcoma virus enhancer/promoter
    230..410     +  LTR            5' LTR (truncated): truncated 5' long terminal repeat (LTR) from HIV-1
    457..582     +  misc_feature   HIV-1 Ψ: packaging signal of human immunodeficiency virus type 1
    566..929     +  CDS            HIV-1 gag (fragment): gag protein from human immunodeficiency virus 1; gag
   1075..1308    +  misc_feature   RRE: The Rev response element (RRE) of HIV-1 allows for Rev-dependent mRNA export from the nucleus to the cytoplasm.
   1685..1785    +  CDS            Rev (fragment): human immunodeficiency virus 1 (HIV-1) Rev protein; rev; enhances nuclear export of unspliced and incompletely spliced viral mRNAs
   1804..1921    +  misc_feature   cPPT/CTS: central polypurine tract and central termination sequence of HIV-1
   2042..2073    +  promoter       minP: minimal TATA-box promoter with low basal activity
   2106..3755    +  CDS            luciferase: firefly luciferase synthetic luc2 version of the luciferase gene
   3759..3878    +  CDS            hPEST: PEST degradation sequence from mouse ornithine decarboxylase human codon-optimized
   3969..4557    +  misc_feature   WPRE: woodchuck hepatitis virus posttranscriptional regulatory element
   4572..4888    +  promoter       SV40 promoter: SV40 enhancer and early promoter
   4939..5658    +  CDS            EmGFP: Emerald GFP mammalian codon-optimized
   5657..5728    +  CDS            nef (fragment): NEF_HV1Z2 - Experimental evidence at protein level: Swiss-Prot protein existence level 1. Extracellular Nef protein targets CD4(+) T-lymphocytes for apoptosis by interacting with CXCR4 surface receptors. From Human immunodeficiency virus type 1 group M subtype D (isolate Z2/CDC-Z34) (HIV-1).
   5730..5963    +  LTR            3' LTR (ΔU3): self-inactivating 3' long terminal repeat (LTR) from HIV-1
   6035..6156    +  polyA_signal   SV40 poly(A) signal: SV40 polyadenylation signal
   6196..6331    +  rep_origin     SV40 ori: SV40 origin of replication
   6352..6370    -  promoter       T7 promoter: promoter for bacteriophage T7 RNA polymerase
   6378..6533    +  CDS            lacZα (fragment): LacZα fragment of β-galactosidase; lacZ fragment
   6538..6966    +  rep_origin     f1 ori (sequence partly withheld): f1 bacteriophage origin of replication; arrow indicates direction of (+) strand synthesis
   7019..7123    +  promoter       AmpR promoter: bla
   7124..7984    +  CDS            AmpR: β-lactamase; bla; confers resistance to ampicillin, carbenicillin, and related antibiotics
   8155..8743    +  rep_origin     ori: high-copy-number ColE1/pMB1/pBR322/pUC origin of replication
   8926..9018    +  CDS            lacI (fragment): lac repressor; lacI; The lac repressor binds to the lac operator to inhibit transcription in E. coli. This inhibition can be relieved by adding lactose or isopropyl-β-D-thiogalactopyranoside (IPTG).
   9031..9052    +  protein_bind   CAP binding site: CAP binding activates transcription in the presence of cAMP. E. coli catabolite activator protein
   9067..9097    +  promoter       lac promoter: promoter for the E. coli lac operon
   9105..9121    +  protein_bind   lac operator: The lac repressor binds to the lac operator to inhibit transcription in E. coli. This inhibition can be relieved by adding lactose or isopropyl-β-D-thiogalactopyranoside (IPTG). lac repressor encoded by lacI
   9166..9184    +  promoter       T3 promoter: promoter for bacteriophage T3 RNA polymerase
>Addgene plasmid #90339 | pLminP_Luc2P_RE5 | addgene full sequence | sequence record 370044 | Addgene NGS Result
AATGTAGTCTTATGCAATACTCTTGTAGTCTTGCAACATGGTAACGATGAGTTAGCAACATGCCTTACAA
GGAGAGAAAAAGCACCGTGCATGCCGATTGGTGGAAGTAAGGTGGTACGATCGTGCCTTATTAGGAAGGC
AACAGACGGGTCTGACATGGATTGGACGAACCACTGAATTGCCGCATTGCAGAGATATTGTATTTAAGTG
CCTAGCTCGATACATAAACGGGTCTCTCTGGTTAGACCAGATCTGAGCCTGGGAGCTCTCTGGCTAACTA
GGGAACCCACTGCTTAAGCCTCAATAAAGCTTGCCTTGAGTGCTTCAAGTAGTGTGTGCCCGTCTGTTGT
GTGACTCTGGTAACTAGAGATCCCTCAGACCCTTTTAGTCAGTGTGGAAAATCTCTAGCAGTGGCGCCCG
AACAGGGACTTGAAAGCGAAAGGGAAACCAGAGGAGCTCTCTCGACGCAGGACTCGGCTTGCTGAAGCGC
GCACGGCAAGAGGCGAGGGGCGGCGACTGGTGAGTACGCCAAAAATTTTGACTAGCGGAGGCTAGAAGGA
GAGAGATGGGTGCGAGAGCGTCAGTATTAAGCGGGGGAGAATTAGATCGCGATGGGAAAAAATTCGGTTA
AGGCCAGGGGGAAAGAAAAAATATAAATTAAAACATATAGTATGGGCAAGCAGGGAGCTAGAACGATTCG
CAGTTAATCCTGGCCTGTTAGAAACATCAGAAGGCTGTAGACAAATACTGGGACAGCTACAACCATCCCT
TCAGACAGGATCAGAAGAACTTAGATCATTATATAATACAGTAGCAACCCTCTATTGTGTGCATCAAAGG
ATAGAGATAAAAGACACCAAGGAAGCTTTAGACAAGATAGAGGAAGAGCAAAACAAAAGTAAGACCACCG
CACAGCAAGCGGCCGCTGATCTTCAGACCTGGAGGAGGAGATATGAGGGACAATTGGAGAAGTGAATTAT
ATAAATATAAAGTAGTAAAAATTGAACCATTAGGAGTAGCACCCACCAAGGCAAAGAGAAGAGTGGTGCA
GAGAGAAAAAAGAGCAGTGGGAATAGGAGCTTTGTTCCTTGGGTTCTTGGGAGCAGCAGGAAGCACTATG
GGCGCAGCGTCAATGACGCTGACGGTACAGGCCAGACAATTATTGTCTGGTATAGTGCAGCAGCAGAACA
ATTTGCTGAGGGCTATTGAGGCGCAACAGCATCTGTTGCAACTCACAGTCTGGGGCATCAAGCAGCTCCA
GGCAAGAATCCTGGCTGTGGAAAGATACCTAAAGGATCAACAGCTCCTGGGGATTTGGGGTTGCTCTGGA
AAACTCATTTGCACCACTGCTGTGCCTTGGAATGCTAGTTGGAGTAATAAATCTCTGGAACAGATTTGGA
ATCACACGACCTGGATGGAGTGGGACAGAGAAATTAACAATTACACAAGCTTAATACACTCCTTAATTGA
AGAATCGCAAAACCAGCAAGAAAAGAATGAACAAGAATTATTGGAATTAGATAAATGGGCAAGTTTGTGG
AATTGGTTTAACATAACAAATTGGCTGTGGTATATAAAATTATTCATAATGATAGTAGGAGGCTTGGTAG
GTTTAAGAATAGTTTTTGCTGTACTTTCTATAGTGAATAGAGTTAGGCAGGGATATTCACCATTATCGTT
TCAGACCCACCTCCCAACCCCGAGGGGACCCGACAGGCCCGAAGGAATAGAAGAAGAAGGTGGAGAGAGA
GACAGAGACAGATCCATTCGATTAGTGAACGGATCTCGACGGTATCGGTTAACTTTTAAAAGAAAAGGGG
GGATTGGGGGGTACAGTGCAGGGGAAAGAATAGTAGACATAATAGCAACAGACATACAAACTAAAGAATT
ACAAAAACAAATTACAAAAATTCAAAATTTTATCGATCGCACCAGCGTGTGGATCTGCTTCCCGAATTCC
CGAATTCCCGAATTCCCGAATTCCCGAATTCCCGAACGTGATCCGAGAACAGATCTGGCCTCGGCGGCCA
AGCTTAGACACTAGAGGGTATATAATGGAAGCTCGACTTCCAGCTTGGCAATCCGGTACTGTTGGTAAAG
CCACCATGGAAGATGCCAAAAACATTAAGAAGGGCCCAGCGCCATTCTACCCACTCGAAGACGGGACCGC
CGGCGAGCAGCTGCACAAAGCCATGAAGCGCTACGCCCTGGTGCCCGGCACCATCGCCTTTACCGACGCA
CATATCGAGGTGGACATTACCTACGCCGAGTACTTCGAGATGAGCGTTCGGCTGGCAGAAGCTATGAAGC
GCTATGGGCTGAATACAAACCATCGGATCGTGGTGTGCAGCGAGAATAGCTTGCAGTTCTTCATGCCCGT
GTTGGGTGCCCTGTTCATCGGTGTGGCTGTGGCCCCAGCTAACGACATCTACAACGAGCGCGAGCTGCTG
AACAGCATGGGCATCAGCCAGCCCACCGTCGTATTCGTGAGCAAGAAAGGGCTGCAAAAGATCCTCAACG
TGCAAAAGAAGCTACCGATCATACAAAAGATCATCATCATGGATAGCAAGACCGACTACCAGGGCTTCCA
AAGCATGTACACCTTCGTGACTTCCCATTTGCCACCCGGCTTCAACGAGTACGACTTCGTGCCCGAGAGC
TTCGACCGGGACAAAACCATCGCCCTGATCATGAACAGTAGTGGCAGTACCGGATTGCCCAAGGGCGTAG
CCCTACCGCACCGCACCGCTTGTGTCCGATTCAGTCATGCCCGCGACCCCATCTTCGGCAACCAGATCAT
CCCCGACACCGCTATCCTCAGCGTGGTGCCATTTCACCACGGCTTCGGCATGTTCACCACGCTGGGCTAC
TTGATCTGCGGCTTTCGGGTCGTGCTCATGTACCGCTTCGAGGAGGAGCTATTCTTGCGCAGCTTGCAAG
ACTATAAGATTCAATCTGCCCTGCTGGTGCCCACACTATTTAGCTTCTTCGCTAAGAGCACTCTCATCGA
CAAGTACGACCTAAGCAACTTGCACGAGATCGCCAGCGGCGGGGCGCCGCTCAGCAAGGAGGTAGGTGAG
GCCGTGGCCAAACGCTTCCACCTACCAGGCATCCGCCAGGGCTACGGCCTGACAGAAACAACCAGCGCCA
TTCTGATCACCCCCGAAGGGGACGACAAGCCTGGCGCAGTAGGCAAGGTGGTGCCCTTCTTCGAGGCTAA
GGTGGTGGACTTGGACACCGGTAAGACACTGGGTGTGAACCAGCGCGGCGAGCTGTGCGTCCGTGGCCCC
ATGATCATGAGCGGCTACGTTAACAACCCCGAGGCTACAAACGCTCTCATCGACAAGGACGGCTGGCTGC
ACAGCGGCGACATCGCCTACTGGGACGAGGACGAGCACTTCTTCATCGTGGACCGGCTGAAGAGCCTGAT
CAAATACAAGGGCTACCAGGTAGCCCCAGCCGAACTGGAGAGCATCCTGCTGCAACACCCCAACATCTTC
GACGCCGGGGTCGCCGGCCTGCCCGACGACGATGCCGGCGAGCTGCCCGCCGCAGTCGTCGTGCTGGAAC
ACGGTAAAACCATGACCGAGAAGGAGATCGTGGACTATGTGGCCAGCCAGGTTACAACCGCCAAGAAGCT
GCGCGGTGGTGTTGTGTTCGTGGACGAGGTGCCTAAAGGACTGACCGGCAAGTTGGACGCCCGCAAGATC
CGCGAGATTCTCATTAAGGCCAAGAAGGGCGGCAAGATCGCCGTGAATTCTCACGGCTTCCCTCCCGAGG
TGGAGGAGCAGGCCGCCGGCACCCTGCCCATGAGCTGCGCCCAGGAGAGCGGCATGGATAGACACCCTGC
TGCTTGCGCCAGCGCCAGGATCAACGTCTAAGGCCGCGACTCTAGAACGCGTCACTGCGGCTGGAATTAA
TATCAACACGATACAGACATCAGCGCGTACCGGTTAGTAATGATCGACAATCAACCTCTGGATTACAAAA
TTTGTGAAAGATTGACTGGTATTCTTAACTATGTTGCTCCTTTTACGCTATGTGGATACGCTGCTTTAAT
GCCTTTGTATCATGCTATTGCTTCCCGTATGGCTTTCATTTTCTCCTCCTTGTATAAATCCTGGTTGCTG
TCTCTTTATGAGGAGTTGTGGCCCGTTGTCAGGCAACGTGGCGTGGTGTGCACTGTGTTTGCTGACGCAA
CCCCCACTGGTTGGGGCATTGCCACCACCTGTCAGCTCCTTTCCGGGACTTTCGCTTTCCCCCTCCCTAT
TGCCACGGCGGAACTCATCGCCGCCTGCCTTGCCCGCTGCTGGACAGGGGCTCGGCTGTTGGGCACTGAC
AATTCCGTGGTGTTGTCGGGGAAGCTGACGTCCTTTCCATGGCTGCTCGCCTGTGTTGCCACCTGGATTC
TGCGCGGGACGTCCTTCTGCTACGTCCCTTCGGCCCTCAATCCAGCGGACCTTCCTTCCCGCGGCCTGCT
GCCGGCTCTGCGGCCTCTTCCGCGTCTTCGCCTTCGCCCTCAGACGAGTCGGATCTCCCTTTGGGCCGCC
TCCCCGCCTGGCGATGGTACCGGTGTGGAAAGTCCCCAGGCTCCCCAGCAGGCAGAAGTATGCAAAGCAT
GCATCTCAATTAGTCAGCAACCAGGTGTGGAAAGTCCCCAGGCTCCCCAGCAGGCAGAAGTATGCAAAGC
ATGCATCTCAATTAGTCAGCAACCATAGTCCCGCCCCTAACTCCGCCCATCCCGCCCCTAACTCCGCCCA
GTTCCGCCCATTCTCCGCCCCATGGCTGACTAATTTTTTTTATTTATGCAGAGGCCGAGGCCGCCTCTGC
CTCTGAGCTATTCCAGAAGTAGTGAGGAGGCTTTTTTGGAGGCCTAGGCTTTTGCAAAAAGCTCCCGGGA
GCTTGTATATCCATTTTCGGATCTGATCAGCACCTAGCATGGTGAGCAAGGGCGAGGAGCTGTTCACCGG
GGTGGTGCCCATCCTGGTCGAGCTGGACGGCGACGTAAACGGCCACAAGTTCAGCGTGTCCGGCGAGGGC
GAGGGCGATGCCACCTACGGCAAGCTGACCCTGAAGTTCATCTGCACCACCGGCAAGCTGCCCGTGCCCT
GGCCCACCCTCGTGACCACCTTCACCTACGGCGTGCAGTGCTTCGCCCGCTACCCCGACCACATGAAGCA
GCACGACTTCTTCAAGTCCGCCATGCCCGAAGGCTACGTCCAGGAGCGCACCATCTTCTTCAAGGACGAC
GGCAACTACAAGACCCGCGCCGAGGTGAAGTTCGAGGGCGACACCCTGGTGAACCGCATCGAGCTGAAGG
GCATCGACTTCAAGGAGGACGGCAACATCCTGGGGCACAAGCTGGAGTACAACTACAACAGCCACAAGGT
CTATATCACCGCCGACAAGCAGAAGAACGGCATCAAGGTGAACTTCAAGACCCGCCACAACATCGAGGAC
GGCAGCGTGCAGCTCGCCGACCACTACCAGCAGAACACCCCCATCGGCGACGGCCCCGTGCTGCTGCCCG
ACAACCACTACCTGAGCACCCAGTCCGCCCTGAGCAAAGACCCCAACGAGAAGCGCGATCACATGGTCCT
GCTGGAGTTCGTGACCGCCGCCGGGATCACTCTCGGCATGGACGAGCTGTACAAGTAAGGTACCTTTAAG
ACCAATGACTTACAAGGCAGCTGTAGATCTTAGCCACTTTTTAAAAGAAAAGGGGGGACTGGAAGGGCTA
ATTCACTCCCAACGAAGACAAGATCTGCTTTTTGCTTGTACTGGGTCTCTCTGGTTAGACCAGATCTGAG
CCTGGGAGCTCTCTGGCTAACTAGGGAACCCACTGCTTAAGCCTCAATAAAGCTTGCCTTGAGTGCTTCA
AGTAGTGTGTGCCCGTCTGTTGTGTGACTCTGGTAACTAGAGATCCCTCAGACCCTTTTAGTCAGTGTGG
AAAATCTCTAGCAGTAGTAGTTCATGTCATCTTATTATTCAGTATTTATAACTTGCAAAGAAATGAATAT
CAGAGAGTGAGAGGAACTTGTTTATTGCAGCTTATAATGGTTACAAATAAAGCAATAGCATCACAAATTT
CACAAATAAAGCATTTTTTTCACTGCATTCTAGTTGTGGTTTGTCCAAACTCATCAATGTATCTTATCAT
GTCTGGCTCTAGCTATCCCGCCCCTAACTCCGCCCATCCCGCCCCTAACTCCGCCCAGTTCCGCCCATTC
TCCGCCCCATGGCTGACTAATTTTTTTTATTTATGCAGAGGCCGAGGCCGCCTCGGCCTCTGAGCTATTC
CAGAAGTAGTGAGGAGGCTTTTTTGGAGGCCTAGGGACGTACCCAATTCGCCCTATAGTGAGTCGTATTA
CGCGCGCTCACTGGCCGTCGTTTTACAACGTCGTGACTGGGAAAACCCTGGCGTTACCCAACTTAATCGC
CTTGCAGCACATCCCCCTTTCGCCAGCTGGCGTAATAGCGAAGAGGCCCGCACCGATCGCCCTTCCCAAC
AGTTGCGCAGCCTGAATGGCGAATGGG
[124 nt withheld, positions 6538-6661]
C
[91 nt withheld, positions 6663-6753]
A
[49 nt withheld, positions 6755-6803]
CCTTTGACGTTGGAGTCCACGTTCTTT
[37 nt withheld, positions 6831-6867]
ACCCTATCTCGGTCTATTCTTTTGATTTATAAGGGATTTTGCCGATTTCGGCCTATTGGTTAAAAAATGA
GCTGATTTAACAAAAATTTAACGCGAATTTTAACAAAATATTAACGCTTACAATTTAGGTGGCACTTTTC
GGGGAAATGTGCGCGGAACCCCTATTTGTTTATTTTTCTAAATACATTCAAATATGTATCCGCTCATGAG
ACAATAACCCTGATAAATGCTTCAATAATATTGAAAAAGGAAGAGTATGAGTATTCAACATTTCCGTGTC
GCCCTTATTCCCTTTTTTGCGGCATTTTGCCTTCCTGTTTTTGCTCACCCAGAAACGCTGGTGAAAGTAA
AAGATGCTGAAGATCAGTTGGGTGCACGAGTGGGTTACATCGAACTGGATCTCAACAGCGGTAAGATCCT
TGAGAGTTTTCGCCCCGAAGAACGTTTTCCAATGATGAGCACTTTTAAAGTTCTGCTATGTGGCGCGGTA
TTATCCCGTATTGACGCCGGGCAAGAGCAACTCGGTCGCCGCATACACTATTCTCAGAATGACTTGGTTG
AGTACTCACCAGTCACAGAAAAGCATCTTACGGATGGCATGACAGTAAGAGAATTATGCAGTGCTGCCAT
AACCATGAGTGATAACACTGCGGCCAACTTACTTCTGACAACGATCGGAGGACCGAAGGAGCTAACCGCT
TTTTTGCACAACATGGGGGATCATGTAACTCGCCTTGATCGTTGGGAACCGGAGCTGAATGAAGCCATAC
CAAACGACGAGCGTGACACCACGATGCCTGTAGCAATGGCAACAACGTTGCGCAAACTATTAACTGGCGA
ACTACTTACTCTAGCTTCCCGGCAACAATTAATAGACTGGATGGAGGCGGATAAAGTTGCAGGACCACTT
CTGCGCTCGGCCCTTCCGGCTGGCTGGTTTATTGCTGATAAATCTGGAGCCGGTGAGCGTGGGTCTCGCG
GTATCATTGCAGCACTGGGGCCAGATGGTAAGCCCTCCCGTATCGTAGTTATCTACACGACGGGGAGTCA
GGCAACTATGGATGAACGAAATAGACAGATCGCTGAGATAGGTGCCTCACTGATTAAGCATTGGTAACTG
TCAGACCAAGTTTACTCATATATACTTTAGATTGATTTAAAACTTCATTTTTAATTTAAAAGGATCTAGG
TGAAGATCCTTTTTGATAATCTCATGACCAAAATCCCTTAACGTGAGTTTTCGTTCCACTGAGCGTCAGA
CCCCGTAGAAAAGATCAAAGGATCTTCTTGAGATCCTTTTTTTCTGCGCGTAATCTGCTGCTTGCAAACA
AAAAAACCACCGCTACCAGCGGTGGTTTGTTTGCCGGATCAAGAGCTACCAACTCTTTTTCCGAAGGTAA
CTGGCTTCAGCAGAGCGCAGATACCAAATACTGTTCTTCTAGTGTAGCCGTAGTTAGGCCACCACTTCAA
GAACTCTGTAGCACCGCCTACATACCTCGCTCTGCTAATCCTGTTACCAGTGGCTGCTGCCAGTGGCGAT
AAGTCGTGTCTTACCGGGTTGGACTCAAGACGATAGTTACCGGATAAGGCGCAGCGGTCGGGCTGAACGG
GGGGTTCGTGCACACAGCCCAGCTTGGAGCGAACGACCTACACCGAACTGAGATACCTACAGCGTGAGCT
ATGAGAAAGCGCCACGCTTCCCGAAGGGAGAAAGGCGGACAGGTATCCGGTAAGCGGCAGGGTCGGAACA
GGAGAGCGCACGAGGGAGCTTCCAGGGGGAAACGCCTGGTATCTTTATAGTCCTGTCGGGTTTCGCCACC
TCTGACTTGAGCGTCGATTTTTGTGATGCTCGTCAGGGGGGCGGAGCCTATGGAAAAACGCCAGCAACGC
GGCCTTTTTACGGTTCCTGGCCTTTTGCTGGCCTTTTGCTCACATGTTCTTTCCTGCGTTATCCCCTGAT
TCTGTGGATAACCGTATTACCGCCTTTGAGTGAGCTGATACCGCTCGCCGCAGCCGAACGACCGAGCGCA
GCGAGTCAGTGAGCGAGGAAGCGGAAGAGCGCCCAATACGCAAACCGCCTCTCCCCGCGCGTTGGCCGAT
TCATTAATGCAGCTGGCACGACAGGTTTCCCGACTGGAAAGCGGGCAGTGAGCGCAACGCAATTAATGTG
AGTTAGCTCACTCATTAGGCACCCCAGGCTTTACACTTTATGCTTCCGGCTCGTATGTTGTGTGGAATTG
TGAGCGGATAACAATTTCACACAGGAAACAGCTATGACCATGATTACGCCAAGCGCGCAATTAACCCTCA
CTAAAGGGAACAAAAGCTGGAGCTGCAAGCTT
